>Addgene plasmid #21383 | pCM1.122 | depositor full sequence | sequence record 9877 | Author sequence
CTTTCCTGCGTTATCCCCTGATTCTGTGGATAACCGTATTACCGCCTTTGAGTGAGCTGATACCGCTCGC
CGCAGCCGAACGACCGAGCGCAGCGAGTCAGTGAGCGAGGAAGCGGAAGAGCGCCCAATACGCAAACCGC
CTCTCCCCGCGCGTTGGCCGATTCATTAATGCAGCTGGCACGACAGGTTTCCCGACTGGAAAGCGGGCAG
TGAGCGCAACGCAATTAATACGCGTACCGCTAGCCAGGAAGAGTTTGTAGAAACGCAAAAAGGCCATCCG
TCAGGATGGCCTTCTGCTTAGTTTGATGCCTGGCAGTTTATGGCGGGCGTCCTGCCCGCCACCCTCCGGG
CCGTTGCTTCACAACGTTCAAATCCGCTCCCGGCGGATTTGTCCTACTCAGGAGAGCGTTCACCGACAAA
CAACAGATAAAACGAAAGGCCCAGTCTTCCGACTGAGCCTTTCGTTTTATTTGATGCCTGGCAGTTCCCT
ACTCTCGCGTTAACGCTAGCATGGATGTTTTCCCAGTCACGACGTTGTAAAACGACGGCCAGTCTTAAGC
TCGGGCCCGCGTTAACGCTACCATGGAGCTCCAAATAATGATTTTATTTTGACTGATAGTGACCTGTTCG
TTGCAACAAATTGATAAGCAATGCTTTTTTATAATGCCAACTTTGTATAGAAAAGTTGTATAAACAATGT
GAATATCGAAATGATGAAAAGTGATGTGGAATGTGATGTGTGATTTGAAAACACGATAAAAAGGTGGAAA
GTTCCAATAGAAAGTTTATGGAAAAGGTCACACGTTTTTAATTTGAATTTGTTAGTTTTTTTCAAATCTA
TTTGGAATACGCTTGAATCGCGACCACCTTTGTTTGTCAGCCATCTCTGTAGAGTCAGAAAAAGCCCACA
AATATAAAACTTGAGAACGCAGAAGACGAGTGAAAAGATGTGGAGGAGTCGCTTCCGCGACAGACGGAAT
TTCTCATTTCCAAATATAACAAACTTATGCAGTTTTTTTTTCTAATATTCTTGTTTATTAAATTAAAATT
AAAAAATATTTGAACTTTCCCGTGAAATCTGATTGACATTTTCCACGTTTCTAGGCTATAGATCTGGGAC
AAAGATAAGAAGGTTGCTATAAATTGGGCAGATTTTGTCATAATCTTAATAGAGTTCTCATAAGTCCTTC
ATCGAACGACCATGACAAGTTTGTACAAAAAAGTTGAACGAGAAACGTAAAATGATATAAATATCAATAT
ATTAAATTAGATTTTGCATAAAAAACAGACTACATAATACTGTAAAACACAACATATGCAGTCACTATGA
ATCAACTACTTAGATGGTATTAGTGACCTGTAGAATTCGAGCTCTAGAGCTGCAGGGCGGCCGCGATATC
CCCTATAGTGAGTCGTATTACATGGTCATAGCTGTTTCCTGGCAGCTCTGGCCCGTGTCTCAAAATCTCT
GATGTTACATTGCACAAGATAAAAATATATCATCATGAACAATAAAACTGTCTGCTTACATAAACAGTAA
TACAAGGGGTGTTATGAGCCATATTCAACGGGAAACGTCGAGGCCGCGATTAAATTCCAACATGGATGCT
GATTTATATGGGTATAAATGGGCTCGCGATAATGTCGGGCAATCAGGTGCGACAATCTATCGCTTGTATG
GGAAGCCCGATGCGCCAGAGTTGTTTCTGAAACATGGCAAAGGTAGCGTTGCCAATGATGTTACAGATGA
GATGGTCAGACTAAACTGGCTGACGGAATTTATGCCTCTTCCGACCATCAAGCATTTTATCCGTACTCCT
GATGATGCATGGTTACTCACCACTGCGATCCCCGGAAAAACAGCATTCCAGGTATTAGAAGAATATCCTG
ATTCAGGTGAAAATATTGTTGATGCGCTGGCAGTGTTCCTGCGCCGGTTGCATTCGATTCCTGTTTGTAA
TTGTCCTTTTAACAGCGATCGCGTATTTCGTCTCGCTCAGGCGCAATCACGAATGAATAACGGTTTGGTT
GATGCGAGTGATTTTGATGACGAGCGTAATGGCTGGCCTGTTGAACAAGTCTGGAAAGAAATGCATAAAC
TTTTGCCATTCTCACCGGATTCAGTCGTCACTCATGGTGATTTCTCACTTGATAACCTTATTTTTGACGA
GGGGAAATTAATAGGTTGTATTGATGTTGGACGAGTCGGAATCGCAGACCGATACCAGGATCTTGCCATC
CTATGGAACTGCCTCGGTGAGTTTTCTCCTTCATTACAGAAACGGCTTTTTCAAAAATATGGTATTGATA
ATCCTGATATGAATAAATTGCAGTTTCATTTGATGCTCGATGAGTTTTTCTAATCAGAATTGGTTAATTG
GTTGTAACACTGGCAGAGCATTACGCTGACTTGACGGGACGGCGCAAGCTCATGACCAAAATCCCTTAAC
GTGAGTTACGCGTCGTTCCACTGAGCGTCAGACCCCGTAGAAAAGATCAAAGGATCTTCTTGAGATCCTT
TTTTTCTGCGCGTAATCTGCTGCTTGCAAACAAAAAAACCACCGCTACCAGCGGTGGTTTGTTTGCCGGA
TCAAGAGCTACCAACTCTTTTTCCGAAGGTAACTGGCTTCAGCAGAGCGCAGATACCAAATACTGTCCTT
CTAGTGTAGCCGTAGTTAGGCCACCACTTCAAGAACTCTGTAGCACCGCCTACATACCTCGCTCTGCTAA
TCCTGTTACCAGTGGCTGCTGCCAGTGGCGATAAGTCGTGTCTTACCGGGTTGGACTCAAGACGATAGTT
ACCGGATAAGGCGCAGCGGTCGGGCTGAACGGGGGGTTCGTGCACACAGCCCAGCTTGGAGCGAACGACC
TACACCGAACTGAGATACCTACAGCGTGAGCATTGAGAAAGCGCCACGCTTCCCGAAGGGAGAAAGGCGG
ACAGGTATCCGGTAAGCGGCAGGGTCGGAACAGGAGAGCGCACGAGGGAGCTTCCAGGGGGAAACGCCTG
GTATCTTTATAGTCCTGTCGGGTTTCGCCACCTCTGACTTGAGCGTCGATTTTTGTGATGCTCGTCAGGG
GGGCGGAGCCTATGGAAAAACGCCAGCAACGCGGCCTTTTTACGGTTCCTGGCCTTTTGCTGGCCTTTTG
CTCACATGTT
Features (pLannotate 1.2.2; 11 found; start..end, strand, type, name):
    121..213     +  CDS            lacI (fragment): lac repressor; lacI; The lac repressor binds to the lac operator to inhibit transcription in E. coli. This inhibition can be relieved by adding lactose or isopropyl-β-D-thiogalactopyranoside (IPTG).
    268..295     -  terminator     rrnB T2 terminator: transcription terminator T2 from the E. coli rrnB gene
    427..470     +  terminator     rrnB T1 terminator: Escherichia coli rrnB; transcription terminator T1 from the E. coli rrnB gene
    517..553     -  CDS            lacZα (fragment): LacZα fragment of β-galactosidase; lacZ fragment
    592..677     +  protein_bind   attL1 (fragment): mutant version of attL; recombination site for the Gateway® LR reaction LR Clonase™
    668..688     +  protein_bind   attB4: mutant version of attB; core recombination site for the Gateway® BP reaction BP Clonase™
   1005..1022    +  terminator     PGK1 terminator (fragment): S. cerevisae PGK1; transcription terminator for 3-phosphoglycerate kinase gene
   1205..1329    +  protein_bind   attR1: mutant version of attR; recombination site for the Gateway® LR reaction LR Clonase™
   1402..1420    -  promoter       T7 promoter: promoter for bacteriophage T7 RNA polymerase
   1554..2363    +  CDS            KanR: aminoglycoside phosphotransferase; aph(3')-Ia; confers resistance to kanamycin in bacteria or G418 (Geneticin®) in eukaryotes
   2510..3098    +  rep_origin     ori: high-copy-number ColE1/pMB1/pBR322/pUC origin of replication
