[The description below was written by a language model from this plasmid's Addgene catalogue record and pLannotate feature annotations shown in this document.]
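Description:
pCM1.122 is a MultiSite Gateway entry clone built on the pDONRP4P1R donor backbone and carrying a 517 bp promoter fragment from the C. elegans msp-56 gene. The insert was introduced by a BP recombination reaction, which consumed the attP4 and attP1R sites of the donor vector. In the annotated 3,160 nt sequence the promoter region lies between hybrid recombination sites that the automated annotation labels as an attL-type fragment overlapping an attB4 core on the 5′ side and attR1 on the 3′ side. This is the attL4/attR1 arrangement expected of a 5′-element entry clone. The plasmid is propagated in E. coli through a high-copy ColE1/pUC-type origin and selected with kanamycin via the aph(3')-Ia resistance gene.

Other backbone features include the rrnB T1 and T2 transcription terminators upstream of the recombination cassette, which shield the insert from read-through transcription in bacteria, and a T7 promoter downstream of it. The short lacI, lacZα and PGK1 terminator hits are small fragment matches: the first two lie in the backbone, while the PGK1 hit falls within the insert region and is most likely incidental similarity rather than a functional element. The plasmid contains no coding sequence, reporter or 3′ UTR of its own.

As a first-position entry clone, pCM1.122 is meant to be combined in a multi-fragment LR reaction with entry clones supplying an open reading frame or reporter and a 3′ UTR, together with a destination vector, to assemble transgenes for expression in C. elegans. It was deposited with a study of how 3′ UTRs regulate gene expression in the C. elegans germline. The record does not state the expression pattern this promoter confers.
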