Addgene plasmid #21383: pCM1.122
Depositing lab: Geraldine Seydoux. Depositing organization: Johns Hopkins University and School of Medicine. Publication: 3' UTRs are the primary regulators of gene expression in the C. elegans germline. Merritt C, Rasoloson D, Ko D, Seydoux G. Curr Biol. 2008 Oct 14;18(19):1476-82. doi: 10.1016/j.cub.2008.08.013. Epub 2008 Sep 25. PubMed 18818082.
Backbone
  Vector backbone: pDONRP4P1R
  Backbone size w/o insert (bp): 2645
  Vector type: Gateway
Growth in bacteria
  Bacterial resistance: Kanamycin, 50 μg/mL
  Growth temperature: 37°C
  Growth strain: DH5alpha
  Copy number: Unknown
Gene/Insert
  Gene/Insert name: msp-56 promoter in pDONRP4P1R
  Species: C. elegans (nematode)
  Insert size (bp): 517
  Cloning method: Gateway Cloning; 5′ cloning site attP4 (destroyed during cloning); 3′ cloning site attP1R (destroyed during cloning)
  Sequencing primers: 5′ M13Forward
Terms and licenses: Academic/Nonprofit Terms; Industry Terms: Not Available to Industry
How to cite: pCM1.122 was a gift from Geraldine Seydoux (Addgene plasmid # 21383 ; http://n2t.net/addgene:21383 ; RRID:Addgene_21383)
