>Addgene plasmid #21383 | pCM1.122 | addgene partial sequence | sequence record 27170 | 21383 with M13pUC-Fwd
TTACGCTACCATGGAGCTCCAAATAATGATTTTATTTTGACTGATAGTGACCTGTTCGTTGCAACAAATT
GATAAGCAATGCTTTTTTATAATGCCAACTTTGTATAGAAAAGTTGTATAAACAATGTGAATATCGAAAT
GATGAAAAGTGATGTGGAATGTGATGTGTGATTTGAAAACACGATAAAAAGGTGGAAAGTTCCAATAGAA
AGTTTATGGAAAAGGTCACACGTTTTTAATTTGAATTTGTTAGTTTTTTTCAAATCTATTTGGAATACGC
TTGAATCGCGACCACCTTTGTTTGTCAGCCATCTCTGTAGAGTCAGAAAAAGCCCACAAATATAAAACTT
GAGAACGCAGAAGACGAGTGAAAAGATGTGGAGGAGTCGCTTCCGCGACAGACGGAATTTCTCATTTCCA
AATATAACAAACTTATGCAGTTTTTTTTTCTAATATTCTTGTTTATTAAATTAAAATTAAAAAATATTTG
AACTTTCCCGTGAAATCTGATTGACATTTTCCACGTTTCTAGGCTATAGATCTGGGACAAAGATAAGAAG
GTTGCTATAAATTGGGCAGATTTTGTCATAATCTTAATAGAGTTCTCATAAGTCCTTCATCGAACGACCA
TGACAAGTTTGTACAAAAAAGTTGAACGAGAAACGTAAAATGATATAAATATCAATATATTAAATTAGAT
TTTGCATAAAAACAGACTACATATACTGTAAACCCACCTATGC
